Addgene plasmid #155066: pLCHKO_PDPR_exon_deletion_2
Purpose: Lentiviral plasmid for expressing U6 driven hybrid guide (hg)RNA for deletion of PDPR exon using SpCas9 and LbCas12a nucleases (CHyMErA system)
Depositing lab: Benjamin Blencowe & Jason Moffat. Depositing organization: University of Toronto. Publication: Genetic interaction mapping and exon-resolution functional genomics with a hybrid Cas9-Cas12a platform. Gonatopoulos-Pournatzis T, Aregger M, Brown KR, Farhangmehr S, Braunschweig U, Ward HN, Ha KCH, Weiss A, Billmann M, Durbic T, Myers CL, Blencowe BJ, Moffat J. Nat Biotechnol. 2020 May;38(5):638-648. doi: 10.1038/s41587-020-0437-z. Epub 2020 Mar 16. PubMed 32249828.
Backbone
  Vector backbone: pLCHKO
  Backbone size w/o insert (bp): 7481
  Vector type: Mammalian Expression, Lentiviral, CRISPR
  Selectable markers: Puromycin
Growth in bacteria
  Bacterial resistance: Ampicillin, 100 μg/mL
  Growth temperature: 30°C
  Growth strain: NEB Stable
  Copy number: High Copy
Gene/Insert
  Gene/Insert name: (hg)RNA for deletion of PDPR exon using SpCas9 and LbCas12a nucleases
  gRNA/shRNA sequence: ACTATTAACATGGACAAGAGgtttcagagctatgctggaaacagcatagcaagttgaaataaggctagtccgttatcaacttgaaaaagtggcaccgagtcggtgctaatttctactaagtgtagatTGGGAAGCTATTCTGAGTTAATT
  Species: H. sapiens (human)
  Insert size (bp): 150
  Promoter: U6
  Cloning method: Restriction Enzyme; 5′ cloning site BfuAI (destroyed during cloning); 3′ cloning site BfuAI (destroyed during cloning)
  Sequencing primers: 5′ actatcatatgcttaccgtaac
Terms and licenses: Academic/Nonprofit Terms; Industry Terms: Not Available to Industry
Depositor comments: U6-driven hgRNA cassette encoded on anti-sense strand
How to cite: pLCHKO_PDPR_exon_deletion_2 was a gift from Benjamin Blencowe & Jason Moffat (Addgene plasmid # 155066 ; http://n2t.net/addgene:155066 ; RRID:Addgene_155066)
