[The description below was written by a language model from this plasmid's Addgene catalogue record and pLannotate feature annotations shown in this document.]
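Description:
pLCHKO_PDPR_exon_deletion_2 is a self-inactivating HIV-1-based lentiviral transfer plasmid built on the pLCHKO backbone for the CHyMErA system, which combines SpCas9 and LbCas12a. It is maintained in E. coli through a high-copy ColE1/pUC-type origin with ampicillin resistance (β-lactamase), and the backbone also carries an f1 origin, an SV40 origin and residual lac, T7 and T3 elements. The viral portion has an RSV promoter fused to a truncated 5' LTR, the Ψ packaging signal with a gag fragment, the RRE for Rev-dependent export of the genomic RNA, a cPPT/CTS, WPRE and a ΔU3 3' LTR followed by an SV40 polyadenylation signal. This arrangement is typical of vectors packaged with helper plasmids supplied in trans.

The payload is a roughly 150 bp hybrid guide RNA (hgRNA) under the human U6 RNA polymerase III promoter, placed on the antisense strand relative to the viral genome, as both the depositor comment and the feature tables indicate. The hgRNA joins a Cas9 spacer and S. pyogenes tracrRNA-derived scaffold to an LbCas12a direct repeat and a second spacer, so a single transcript yields one guide for each nuclease. Here the two guides are designed to delete an exon of human PDPR; the record does not say which exon. Neither nuclease is encoded on the plasmid, so both must be provided by the target cells. A separate hPGK promoter drives puromycin N-acetyltransferase to select transduced mammalian cells.

The sequencing-derived record and the depositor record differ by only three nucleotides in length and list the same features from different start points. The construct is suited to exon-resolution loss-of-function studies.
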