Features (pLannotate 1.2.2; 27 found; start..end, strand, type, name):
      7..507     +  promoter       hPGK promoter: human phosphoglycerate kinase 1 promoter
    529..1128    +  CDS            PuroR (fragment): puromycin N-acetyltransferase; pac from Streptomyces; confers resistance to puromycin
   1144..1732    +  misc_feature   WPRE: woodchuck hepatitis virus posttranscriptional regulatory element
   1783..1802    +  misc_feature   cPPT/CTS (fragment): central polypurine tract and central termination sequence of HIV-1
   1804..2037    +  LTR            3' LTR (ΔU3): self-inactivating 3' long terminal repeat (LTR) from HIV-1
   2115..2236    +  polyA_signal   SV40 poly(A) signal: SV40 polyadenylation signal
   2276..2411    +  rep_origin     SV40 ori: SV40 origin of replication
   2432..2450    -  promoter       T7 promoter: promoter for bacteriophage T7 RNA polymerase
   2458..2613    +  CDS            lacZα (fragment): LacZα fragment of β-galactosidase; lacZ fragment
   2618..3046    +  rep_origin     f1 ori (sequence partly withheld): f1 bacteriophage origin of replication; arrow indicates direction of (+) strand synthesis
   3099..3203    +  promoter       AmpR promoter: bla
   3204..4064    +  CDS            AmpR: β-lactamase; bla; confers resistance to ampicillin, carbenicillin, and related antibiotics
   4235..4823    +  rep_origin     ori: high-copy-number ColE1/pMB1/pBR322/pUC origin of replication
   5006..5098    +  CDS            lacI (fragment): lac repressor; lacI; The lac repressor binds to the lac operator to inhibit transcription in E. coli. This inhibition can be relieved by adding lactose or isopropyl-β-D-thiogalactopyranoside (IPTG).
   5111..5132    +  protein_bind   CAP binding site: CAP binding activates transcription in the presence of cAMP. E. coli catabolite activator protein
   5147..5177    +  promoter       lac promoter: promoter for the E. coli lac operon
   5185..5201    +  protein_bind   lac operator: The lac repressor binds to the lac operator to inhibit transcription in E. coli. This inhibition can be relieved by adding lactose or isopropyl-β-D-thiogalactopyranoside (IPTG). lac repressor encoded by lacI
   5246..5264    +  promoter       T3 promoter: promoter for bacteriophage T3 RNA polymerase
   5292..5518    +  promoter       RSV promoter: Rous sarcoma virus enhancer/promoter
   5519..5699    +  LTR            5' LTR (truncated): truncated 5' long terminal repeat (LTR) from HIV-1
   5746..5871    +  misc_feature   HIV-1 Ψ: packaging signal of human immunodeficiency virus type 1
   5855..6218    +  CDS            HIV-1 gag (fragment): gag protein from human immunodeficiency virus 1; gag
   6364..6597    +  misc_feature   RRE: The Rev response element (RRE) of HIV-1 allows for Rev-dependent mRNA export from the nucleus to the cytoplasm.
   6974..7000    +  CDS            Rev (fragment): human immunodeficiency virus 1 (HIV-1) Rev protein; rev; enhances nuclear export of unspliced and incompletely spliced viral mRNAs
   7062..7129    -  misc_RNA       tracrRNA (fragment): trans-activating CRISPR RNA for the Streptococcus pyogenes CRISPR/Cas9 system
   7177..7417    -  promoter       U6 promoter: RNA polymerase III promoter for human U6 snRNA
   7462..7579    +  misc_feature   cPPT/CTS: central polypurine tract and central termination sequence of HIV-1
>Addgene plasmid #155066 | pLCHKO_PDPR_exon_deletion_2 | depositor full sequence | sequence record 300023 | Full Sequence
CCCGGGTTGCGCCTTTTCCAAGGCAGCCCTGGGTTTGCGCAGGGACGCGGCTGCTCTGGGCGTGGTTCCG
GGAAACGCAGCGGCGCCGACCCTGGGTCTCGCACATTCTTCACGTCCGTTCGCAGCGTCACCCGGATCTT
CGCCGCTACCCTTGTGGGCCCCCCGGCGACGCTTCCTGCTCCGCCCCTAAGTCGGGAAGGTTCCTTGCGG
TTCGCGGCGTGCCGGACGTGACAAACGGAAGCCGCAGCTCACACTAGTACCCTCGCAGACGGACAGCGCC
AGGGAGCAATGGCAGCGCGCCGACCGCGATGGGCTGTGGCCAATAGCGGCTGCTCAGCAGGGCGCGCCGA
GAGCAGCGGCCGGGAAGGGGCGGTGCGGGAGGCGGGGTGTGGGGCGGTAGTGTGGGCCCTGTTCCTGCCC
GCGCGGTGTTCCGCATTCTGCAAGCCTCCGGAGCGCACGTCGGCAGTCGGCTCCCTCGTTGACCGAATCA
CCGACCTCTCTCCCCAGGGGGATCCACCGGAGCTTACCATGACCGAGTACAAGCCCACGGTGCGCCTCGC
CACCCGCGACGACGTCCCCAGGGCCGTACGCACCCTCGCCGCCGCGTTCGCCGACTACCCCGCCACGCGC
CACACCGTCGATCCGGACCGCCACATCGAGCGGGTCACCGAGCTGCAAGAACTCTTCCTCACGCGCGTCG
GGCTCGACATCGGCAAGGTGTGGGTCGCGGACGACGGCGCCGCCGTGGCGGTCTGGACCACGCCGGAGAG
CGTCGAAGCGGGGGCGGTGTTCGCCGAGATCGGCCCGCGCATGGCCGAGTTGAGCGGTTCCCGGCTGGCC
GCGCAGCAACAGATGGAAGGCCTCCTGGCGCCGCACCGGCCCAAGGAGCCCGCGTGGTTCCTGGCCACCG
TCGGTGTTTCGCCCGACCACCAGGGCAAGGGTCTGGGCAGCGCCGTCGTGCTCCCCGGAGTGGAGGCGGC
CGAGCGCGCCGGGGTGCCCGCCTTCCTGGAGACCTCCGCGCCCCGCAACCTCCCCTTCTACGAGCGGCTC
GGCTTCACCGTCACCGCCGACGTCGAGGTGCCCGAAGGACCGCGCACCTGGTGCATGACCCGCAAGCCCG
GTGCCTGAACGCGTTAAGTCGACAATCAACCTCTGGATTACAAAATTTGTGAAAGATTGACTGGTATTCT
TAACTATGTTGCTCCTTTTACGCTATGTGGATACGCTGCTTTAATGCCTTTGTATCATGCTATTGCTTCC
CGTATGGCTTTCATTTTCTCCTCCTTGTATAAATCCTGGTTGCTGTCTCTTTATGAGGAGTTGTGGCCCG
TTGTCAGGCAACGTGGCGTGGTGTGCACTGTGTTTGCTGACGCAACCCCCACTGGTTGGGGCATTGCCAC
CACCTGTCAGCTCCTTTCCGGGACTTTCGCTTTCCCCCTCCCTATTGCCACGGCGGAACTCATCGCCGCC
TGCCTTGCCCGCTGCTGGACAGGGGCTCGGCTGTTGGGCACTGACAATTCCGTGGTGTTGTCGGGGAAAT
CATCGTCCTTTCCTTGGCTGCTCGCCTGTGTTGCCACCTGGATTCTGCGCGGGACGTCCTTCTGCTACGT
CCCTTCGGCCCTCAATCCAGCGGACCTTCCTTCCCGCGGCCTGCTGCCGGCTCTGCGGCCTCTTCCGCGT
CTTCGCCTTCGCCCTCAGACGAGTCGGATCTCCCTTTGGGCCGCCTCCCCGCGTCGACTTTAAGACCAAT
GACTTACAAGGCAGCTGTAGATCTTAGCCACTTTTTAAAAGAAAAGGGGGGACTGGAAGGGCTAATTCAC
TCCCAACGAAGACAAGATCTGCTTTTTGCTTGTACTGGGTCTCTCTGGTTAGACCAGATCTGAGCCTGGG
AGCTCTCTGGCTAACTAGGGAACCCACTGCTTAAGCCTCAATAAAGCTTGCCTTGAGTGCTTCAAGTAGT
GTGTGCCCGTCTGTTGTGTGACTCTGGTAACTAGAGATCCCTCAGACCCTTTTAGTCAGTGTGGAAAATC
TCTAGCAGTACGTATAGTAGTTCATGTCATCTTATTATTCAGTATTTATAACTTGCAAAGAAATGAATAT
CAGAGAGTGAGAGGAACTTGTTTATTGCAGCTTATAATGGTTACAAATAAAGCAATAGCATCACAAATTT
CACAAATAAAGCATTTTTTTCACTGCATTCTAGTTGTGGTTTGTCCAAACTCATCAATGTATCTTATCAT
GTCTGGCTCTAGCTATCCCGCCCCTAACTCCGCCCATCCCGCCCCTAACTCCGCCCAGTTCCGCCCATTC
TCCGCCCCATGGCTGACTAATTTTTTTTATTTATGCAGAGGCCGAGGCCGCCTCGGCCTCTGAGCTATTC
CAGAAGTAGTGAGGAGGCTTTTTTGGAGGCCTAGGGACGTACCCAATTCGCCCTATAGTGAGTCGTATTA
CGCGCGCTCACTGGCCGTCGTTTTACAACGTCGTGACTGGGAAAACCCTGGCGTTACCCAACTTAATCGC
CTTGCAGCACATCCCCCTTTCGCCAGCTGGCGTAATAGCGAAGAGGCCCGCACCGATCGCCCTTCCCAAC
AGTTGCGCAGCCTGAATGGCGAATGGG
[124 nt withheld, positions 2618-2741]
C
[91 nt withheld, positions 2743-2833]
A
[49 nt withheld, positions 2835-2883]
CCTTTGACGTTGGAGTCCACGTTCTTT
[37 nt withheld, positions 2911-2947]
ACCCTATCTCGGTCTATTCTTTTGATTTATAAGGGATTTTGCCGATTTCGGCCTATTGGTTAAAAAATGA
GCTGATTTAACAAAAATTTAACGCGAATTTTAACAAAATATTAACGCTTACAATTTAGGTGGCACTTTTC
GGGGAAATGTGCGCGGAACCCCTATTTGTTTATTTTTCTAAATACATTCAAATATGTATCCGCTCATGAG
ACAATAACCCTGATAAATGCTTCAATAATATTGAAAAAGGAAGAGTATGAGTATTCAACATTTCCGTGTC
GCCCTTATTCCCTTTTTTGCGGCATTTTGCCTTCCTGTTTTTGCTCACCCAGAAACGCTGGTGAAAGTAA
AAGATGCTGAAGATCAGTTGGGTGCACGAGTGGGTTACATCGAACTGGATCTCAACAGCGGTAAGATCCT
TGAGAGTTTTCGCCCCGAAGAACGTTTTCCAATGATGAGCACTTTTAAAGTTCTGCTATGTGGCGCGGTA
TTATCCCGTATTGACGCCGGGCAAGAGCAACTCGGTCGCCGCATACACTATTCTCAGAATGACTTGGTTG
AGTACTCACCAGTCACAGAAAAGCATCTTACGGATGGCATGACAGTAAGAGAATTATGCAGTGCTGCCAT
AACCATGAGTGATAACACTGCGGCCAACTTACTTCTGACAACGATCGGAGGACCGAAGGAGCTAACCGCT
TTTTTGCACAACATGGGGGATCATGTAACTCGCCTTGATCGTTGGGAACCGGAGCTGAATGAAGCCATAC
CAAACGACGAGCGTGACACCACGATGCCTGTAGCAATGGCAACAACGTTGCGCAAACTATTAACTGGCGA
ACTACTTACTCTAGCTTCCCGGCAACAATTAATAGACTGGATGGAGGCGGATAAAGTTGCAGGACCACTT
CTGCGCTCGGCCCTTCCGGCTGGCTGGTTTATTGCTGATAAATCTGGAGCCGGTGAGCGTGGGTCTCGCG
GTATCATTGCAGCACTGGGGCCAGATGGTAAGCCCTCCCGTATCGTAGTTATCTACACGACGGGGAGTCA
GGCAACTATGGATGAACGAAATAGACAGATCGCTGAGATAGGTGCCTCACTGATTAAGCATTGGTAACTG
TCAGACCAAGTTTACTCATATATACTTTAGATTGATTTAAAACTTCATTTTTAATTTAAAAGGATCTAGG
TGAAGATCCTTTTTGATAATCTCATGACCAAAATCCCTTAACGTGAGTTTTCGTTCCACTGAGCGTCAGA
CCCCGTAGAAAAGATCAAAGGATCTTCTTGAGATCCTTTTTTTCTGCGCGTAATCTGCTGCTTGCAAACA
AAAAAACCACCGCTACCAGCGGTGGTTTGTTTGCCGGATCAAGAGCTACCAACTCTTTTTCCGAAGGTAA
CTGGCTTCAGCAGAGCGCAGATACCAAATACTGTTCTTCTAGTGTAGCCGTAGTTAGGCCACCACTTCAA
GAACTCTGTAGCACCGCCTACATACCTCGCTCTGCTAATCCTGTTACCAGTGGCTGCTGCCAGTGGCGAT
AAGTCGTGTCTTACCGGGTTGGACTCAAGACGATAGTTACCGGATAAGGCGCAGCGGTCGGGCTGAACGG
GGGGTTCGTGCACACAGCCCAGCTTGGAGCGAACGACCTACACCGAACTGAGATACCTACAGCGTGAGCT
ATGAGAAAGCGCCACGCTTCCCGAAGGGAGAAAGGCGGACAGGTATCCGGTAAGCGGCAGGGTCGGAACA
GGAGAGCGCACGAGGGAGCTTCCAGGGGGAAACGCCTGGTATCTTTATAGTCCTGTCGGGTTTCGCCACC
TCTGACTTGAGCGTCGATTTTTGTGATGCTCGTCAGGGGGGCGGAGCCTATGGAAAAACGCCAGCAACGC
GGCCTTTTTACGGTTCCTGGCCTTTTGCTGGCCTTTTGCTCACATGTTCTTTCCTGCGTTATCCCCTGAT
TCTGTGGATAACCGTATTACCGCCTTTGAGTGAGCTGATACCGCTCGCCGCAGCCGAACGACCGAGCGCA
GCGAGTCAGTGAGCGAGGAAGCGGAAGAGCGCCCAATACGCAAACCGCCTCTCCCCGCGCGTTGGCCGAT
TCATTAATGCAGCTGGCACGACAGGTTTCCCGACTGGAAAGCGGGCAGTGAGCGCAACGCAATTAATGTG
AGTTAGCTCACTCATTAGGCACCCCAGGCTTTACACTTTATGCTTCCGGCTCGTATGTTGTGTGGAATTG
TGAGCGGATAACAATTTCACACAGGAAACAGCTATGACCATGATTACGCCAAGCGCGCAATTAACCCTCA
CTAAAGGGAACAAAAGCTGGAGCTGCAAGCTTAATGTAGTCTTATGCAATACTCTTGTAGTCTTGCAACA
TGGTAACGATGAGTTAGCAACATGCCTTACAAGGAGAGAAAAAGCACCGTGCATGCCGATTGGTGGAAGT
AAGGTGGTACGATCGTGCCTTATTAGGAAGGCAACAGACGGGTCTGACATGGATTGGACGAACCACTGAA
TTGCCGCATTGCAGAGATATTGTATTTAAGTGCCTAGCTCGATACATAAACGGGTCTCTCTGGTTAGACC
AGATCTGAGCCTGGGAGCTCTCTGGCTAACTAGGGAACCCACTGCTTAAGCCTCAATAAAGCTTGCCTTG
AGTGCTTCAAGTAGTGTGTGCCCGTCTGTTGTGTGACTCTGGTAACTAGAGATCCCTCAGACCCTTTTAG
TCAGTGTGGAAAATCTCTAGCAGTGGCGCCCGAACAGGGACTTGAAAGCGAAAGGGAAACCAGAGGAGCT
CTCTCGACGCAGGACTCGGCTTGCTGAAGCGCGCACGGCAAGAGGCGAGGGGCGGCGACTGGTGAGTACG
CCAAAAATTTTGACTAGCGGAGGCTAGAAGGAGAGAGATGGGTGCGAGAGCGTCAGTATTAAGCGGGGGA
GAATTAGATCGCGATGGGAAAAAATTCGGTTAAGGCCAGGGGGAAAGAAAAAATATAAATTAAAACATAT
AGTATGGGCAAGCAGGGAGCTAGAACGATTCGCAGTTAATCCTGGCCTGTTAGAAACATCAGAAGGCTGT
AGACAAATACTGGGACAGCTACAACCATCCCTTCAGACAGGATCAGAAGAACTTAGATCATTATATAATA
CAGTAGCAACCCTCTATTGTGTGCATCAAAGGATAGAGATAAAAGACACCAAGGAAGCTTTAGACAAGAT
AGAGGAAGAGCAAAACAAAAGTAAGACCACCGCACAGCAAGCGGCCGCTGATCTTCAGACCTGGAGGAGG
AGATATGAGGGACAATTGGAGAAGTGAATTATATAAATATAAAGTAGTAAAAATTGAACCATTAGGAGTA
GCACCCACCAAGGCAAAGAGAAGAGTGGTGCAGAGAGAAAAAAGAGCAGTGGGAATAGGAGCTTTGTTCC
TTGGGTTCTTGGGAGCAGCAGGAAGCACTATGGGCGCAGCGTCAATGACGCTGACGGTACAGGCCAGACA
ATTATTGTCTGGTATAGTGCAGCAGCAGAACAATTTGCTGAGGGCTATTGAGGCGCAACAGCATCTGTTG
CAACTCACAGTCTGGGGCATCAAGCAGCTCCAGGCAAGAATCCTGGCTGTGGAAAGATACCTAAAGGATC
AACAGCTCCTGGGGATTTGGGGTTGCTCTGGAAAACTCATTTGCACCACTGCTGTGCCTTGGAATGCTAG
TTGGAGTAATAAATCTCTGGAACAGATTTGGAATCACACGACCTGGATGGAGTGGGACAGAGAAATTAAC
AATTACACAAGCTTAATACACTCCTTAATTGAAGAATCGCAAAACCAGCAAGAAAAGAATGAACAAGAAT
TATTGGAATTAGATAAATGGGCAAGTTTGTGGAATTGGTTTAACATAACAAATTGGCTGTGGTATATAAA
ATTATTCATAATGATAGTAGGAGGCTTGGTAGGTTTAAGAATAGTTTTTGCTGTACTTTCTATAGTGAAT
AGAGTTAGGCAGGGATATTCACCATTATCGTTTCAGACCCACCTCCCAACCCCGAGGGGACCCAGAGAAT
TCAAAAAAAAAATTAACTCAGAATAGCTTCCCAATCTACACTTAGTAGAAATTAGCACCGACTCGGTGCC
ACTTTTTCAAGTTGATAACGGACTAGCCTTATTTCAACTTGCTATGCTGTTTCCAGCATAGCTCTGAAAC
CTCTTGTCCATGTTAATAGTCGGTACCTCGTCCTTTCCACAAGATATATAAAGCCAAGAAATCGAAATAC
TTTCAAGTTACGGTAAGCATATGATAGTCCATTTTAAAACATAATTTTAAAACTGCAAACTACCCAAGAA
ATTATTACTTTCTACGTCACGTATTTTGTACTAATATCTTTGTGTTTACAGTCAAATTAATTCTAATTAT
CTCTCTAACAGCCTTGTATCGTATATGCAAATATGAAGGAATCATGGGAAATAGGCCCTCTCTGAATTCT
AGATCTTGAGACAAATGGCAGTATTCATCCACAATTTTAAAAGAAAAGGGGGGATTGGGGGGTACAGTGC
AGGGGAAAGAATAGTAGACATAATAGCAACAGACATACAAACTAAAGAATTACAAAAACAAATTACAAAA
ATTCAAAATTTTCGGGTTTATTACAGGGACAGCAGAGATCCACTTTGGCGCCGGCTCGAGGGGG
