Features (pLannotate 1.2.2; 27 found; start..end, strand, type, name):
    391..624     +  misc_feature   RRE: The Rev response element (RRE) of HIV-1 allows for Rev-dependent mRNA export from the nucleus to the cytoplasm.
   1001..1027    +  CDS            Rev (fragment): human immunodeficiency virus 1 (HIV-1) Rev protein; rev; enhances nuclear export of unspliced and incompletely spliced viral mRNAs
   1089..1156    -  misc_RNA       tracrRNA (fragment): trans-activating CRISPR RNA for the Streptococcus pyogenes CRISPR/Cas9 system
   1204..1444    -  promoter       U6 promoter: RNA polymerase III promoter for human U6 snRNA
   1486..1603    +  misc_feature   cPPT/CTS: central polypurine tract and central termination sequence of HIV-1
   1662..2162    +  promoter       hPGK promoter: human phosphoglycerate kinase 1 promoter
   2184..2783    +  CDS            PuroR (fragment): puromycin N-acetyltransferase; pac from Streptomyces; confers resistance to puromycin
   2799..3387    +  misc_feature   WPRE: woodchuck hepatitis virus posttranscriptional regulatory element
   3438..3457    +  misc_feature   cPPT/CTS (fragment): central polypurine tract and central termination sequence of HIV-1
   3459..3692    +  LTR            3' LTR (ΔU3): self-inactivating 3' long terminal repeat (LTR) from HIV-1
   3770..3891    +  polyA_signal   SV40 poly(A) signal: SV40 polyadenylation signal
   3931..4066    +  rep_origin     SV40 ori: SV40 origin of replication
   4087..4105    -  promoter       T7 promoter: promoter for bacteriophage T7 RNA polymerase
   4113..4268    +  CDS            lacZα (fragment): LacZα fragment of β-galactosidase; lacZ fragment
   4273..4701    +  rep_origin     f1 ori (sequence partly withheld): f1 bacteriophage origin of replication; arrow indicates direction of (+) strand synthesis
   4754..4858    +  promoter       AmpR promoter: bla
   4859..5719    +  CDS            AmpR: β-lactamase; bla; confers resistance to ampicillin, carbenicillin, and related antibiotics
   5890..6478    +  rep_origin     ori: high-copy-number ColE1/pMB1/pBR322/pUC origin of replication
   6661..6753    +  CDS            lacI (fragment): lac repressor; lacI; The lac repressor binds to the lac operator to inhibit transcription in E. coli. This inhibition can be relieved by adding lactose or isopropyl-β-D-thiogalactopyranoside (IPTG).
   6766..6787    +  protein_bind   CAP binding site: CAP binding activates transcription in the presence of cAMP. E. coli catabolite activator protein
   6802..6832    +  promoter       lac promoter: promoter for the E. coli lac operon
   6840..6856    +  protein_bind   lac operator: The lac repressor binds to the lac operator to inhibit transcription in E. coli. This inhibition can be relieved by adding lactose or isopropyl-β-D-thiogalactopyranoside (IPTG). lac repressor encoded by lacI
   6901..6919    +  promoter       T3 promoter: promoter for bacteriophage T3 RNA polymerase
   6947..7173    +  promoter       RSV promoter: Rous sarcoma virus enhancer/promoter
   7174..7354    +  LTR            5' LTR (truncated): truncated 5' long terminal repeat (LTR) from HIV-1
   7401..7526    +  misc_feature   HIV-1 Ψ: packaging signal of human immunodeficiency virus type 1
   7510..245     +  CDS            HIV-1 gag (fragment) (across the origin): gag protein from human immunodeficiency virus 1; gag
>Addgene plasmid #155066 | pLCHKO_PDPR_exon_deletion_2 | addgene full sequence | sequence record 308590 | Addgene NGS Result
GAGCTAGAACGATTCGCAGTTAATCCTGGCCTGTTAGAAACATCAGAAGGCTGTAGACAAATACTGGGAC
AGCTACAACCATCCCTTCAGACAGGATCAGAAGAACTTAGATCATTATATAATACAGTAGCAACCCTCTA
TTGTGTGCATCAAAGGATAGAGATAAAAGACACCAAGGAAGCTTTAGACAAGATAGAGGAAGAGCAAAAC
AAAAGTAAGACCACCGCACAGCAAGCGGCCGCTGATCTTCAGACCTGGAGGAGGAGATATGAGGGACAAT
TGGAGAAGTGAATTATATAAATATAAAGTAGTAAAAATTGAACCATTAGGAGTAGCACCCACCAAGGCAA
AGAGAAGAGTGGTGCAGAGAGAAAAAAGAGCAGTGGGAATAGGAGCTTTGTTCCTTGGGTTCTTGGGAGC
AGCAGGAAGCACTATGGGCGCAGCGTCAATGACGCTGACGGTACAGGCCAGACAATTATTGTCTGGTATA
GTGCAGCAGCAGAACAATTTGCTGAGGGCTATTGAGGCGCAACAGCATCTGTTGCAACTCACAGTCTGGG
GCATCAAGCAGCTCCAGGCAAGAATCCTGGCTGTGGAAAGATACCTAAAGGATCAACAGCTCCTGGGGAT
TTGGGGTTGCTCTGGAAAACTCATTTGCACCACTGCTGTGCCTTGGAATGCTAGTTGGAGTAATAAATCT
CTGGAACAGATTTGGAATCACACGACCTGGATGGAGTGGGACAGAGAAATTAACAATTACACAAGCTTAA
TACACTCCTTAATTGAAGAATCGCAAAACCAGCAAGAAAAGAATGAACAAGAATTATTGGAATTAGATAA
ATGGGCAAGTTTGTGGAATTGGTTTAACATAACAAATTGGCTGTGGTATATAAAATTATTCATAATGATA
GTAGGAGGCTTGGTAGGTTTAAGAATAGTTTTTGCTGTACTTTCTATAGTGAATAGAGTTAGGCAGGGAT
ATTCACCATTATCGTTTCAGACCCACCTCCCAACCCCGAGGGGACCCAGAGAATTCCAAAAAAAAATTAA
CTCAGAATAGCTTCCCAATCTACACTTAGTAGAAATTAGCACCGACTCGGTGCCACTTTTTCAAGTTGAT
AACGGACTAGCCTTATTTCAACTTGCTATGCTGTTTCCAGCATAGCTCTGAAACCTCTTGTCCATGTTAA
TAGTCGGTACCTCGTCCTTTCCACAAGATATATAAAGCCAAGAAATCGAAATACTTTCAAGTTACGGTAA
GCATATGATAGTCCATTTTAAAACATAATTTTAAAACTGCAAACTACCCAAGAAATTATTACTTTCTACG
TCACGTATTTTGTACTAATATCTTTGTGTTTACAGTCAAATTAATTCTAATTATCTCTCTAACAGCCTTG
TATCGTATATGCAAATATGAAGGAATCATGGGAAATAGGCCCTCGAATTCTAGATCTTGAGACAAATGGC
AGTATTCATCCACAATTTTAAAAGAAAAGGGGGGATTGGGGGGTACAGTGCAGGGGAAAGAATAGTAGAC
ATAATAGCAACAGACATACAAACTAAAGAATTACAAAAACAAATTACAAAAATTCAAAATTTTCGGGTTT
ATTACAGGGACAGCAGAGATCCACTTTGGCGCCGGCTCGAGGGGGCCCGGGTTGCGCCTTTTCCAAGGCA
GCCCTGGGTTTGCGCAGGGACGCGGCTGCTCTGGGCGTGGTTCCGGGAAACGCAGCGGCGCCGACCCTGG
GTCTCGCACATTCTTCACGTCCGTTCGCAGCGTCACCCGGATCTTCGCCGCTACCCTTGTGGGCCCCCCG
GCGACGCTTCCTGCTCCGCCCCTAAGTCGGGAAGGTTCCTTGCGGTTCGCGGCGTGCCGGACGTGACAAA
CGGAAGCCGCAGCTCACACTAGTACCCTCGCAGACGGACAGCGCCAGGGAGCAATGGCAGCGCGCCGACC
GCGATGGGCTGTGGCCAATAGCGGCTGCTCAGCAGGGCGCGCCGAGAGCAGCGGCCGGGAAGGGGCGGTG
CGGGAGGCGGGGTGTGGGGCGGTAGTGTGGGCCCTGTTCCTGCCCGCGCGGTGTTCCGCATTCTGCAAGC
CTCCGGAGCGCACGTCGGCAGTCGGCTCCCTCGTTGACCGAATCACCGACCTCTCTCCCCAGGGGGATCC
ACCGGAGCTTACCATGACCGAGTACAAGCCCACGGTGCGCCTCGCCACCCGCGACGACGTCCCCAGGGCC
GTACGCACCCTCGCCGCCGCGTTCGCCGACTACCCCGCCACGCGCCACACCGTCGATCCGGACCGCCACA
TCGAGCGGGTCACCGAGCTGCAAGAACTCTTCCTCACGCGCGTCGGGCTCGACATCGGCAAGGTGTGGGT
CGCGGACGACGGCGCCGCCGTGGCGGTCTGGACCACGCCGGAGAGCGTCGAAGCGGGGGCGGTGTTCGCC
GAGATCGGCCCGCGCATGGCCGAGTTGAGCGGTTCCCGGCTGGCCGCGCAGCAACAGATGGAAGGCCTCC
TGGCGCCGCACCGGCCCAAGGAGCCCGCGTGGTTCCTGGCCACCGTCGGTGTTTCGCCCGACCACCAGGG
CAAGGGTCTGGGCAGCGCCGTCGTGCTCCCCGGAGTGGAGGCGGCCGAGCGCGCCGGGGTGCCCGCCTTC
CTGGAGACCTCCGCGCCCCGCAACCTCCCCTTCTACGAGCGGCTCGGCTTCACCGTCACCGCCGACGTCG
AGGTGCCCGAAGGACCGCGCACCTGGTGCATGACCCGCAAGCCCGGTGCCTGAACGCGTTAAGTCGACAA
TCAACCTCTGGATTACAAAATTTGTGAAAGATTGACTGGTATTCTTAACTATGTTGCTCCTTTTACGCTA
TGTGGATACGCTGCTTTAATGCCTTTGTATCATGCTATTGCTTCCCGTATGGCTTTCATTTTCTCCTCCT
TGTATAAATCCTGGTTGCTGTCTCTTTATGAGGAGTTGTGGCCCGTTGTCAGGCAACGTGGCGTGGTGTG
CACTGTGTTTGCTGACGCAACCCCCACTGGTTGGGGCATTGCCACCACCTGTCAGCTCCTTTCCGGGACT
TTCGCTTTCCCCCTCCCTATTGCCACGGCGGAACTCATCGCCGCCTGCCTTGCCCGCTGCTGGACAGGGG
CTCGGCTGTTGGGCACTGACAATTCCGTGGTGTTGTCGGGGAAATCATCGTCCTTTCCTTGGCTGCTCGC
CTGTGTTGCCACCTGGATTCTGCGCGGGACGTCCTTCTGCTACGTCCCTTCGGCCCTCAATCCAGCGGAC
CTTCCTTCCCGCGGCCTGCTGCCGGCTCTGCGGCCTCTTCCGCGTCTTCGCCTTCGCCCTCAGACGAGTC
GGATCTCCCTTTGGGCCGCCTCCCCGCGTCGACTTTAAGACCAATGACTTACAAGGCAGCTGTAGATCTT
AGCCACTTTTTAAAAGAAAAGGGGGGACTGGAAGGGCTAATTCACTCCCAACGAAGACAAGATCTGCTTT
TTGCTTGTACTGGGTCTCTCTGGTTAGACCAGATCTGAGCCTGGGAGCTCTCTGGCTAACTAGGGAACCC
ACTGCTTAAGCCTCAATAAAGCTTGCCTTGAGTGCTTCAAGTAGTGTGTGCCCGTCTGTTGTGTGACTCT
GGTAACTAGAGATCCCTCAGACCCTTTTAGTCAGTGTGGAAAATCTCTAGCAGTACGTATAGTAGTTCAT
GTCATCTTATTATTCAGTATTTATAACTTGCAAAGAAATGAATATCAGAGAGTGAGAGGAACTTGTTTAT
TGCAGCTTATAATGGTTACAAATAAAGCAATAGCATCACAAATTTCACAAATAAAGCATTTTTTTCACTG
CATTCTAGTTGTGGTTTGTCCAAACTCATCAATGTATCTTATCATGTCTGGCTCTAGCTATCCCGCCCCT
AACTCCGCCCATCCCGCCCCTAACTCCGCCCAGTTCCGCCCATTCTCCGCCCCATGGCTGACTAATTTTT
TTTATTTATGCAGAGGCCGAGGCCGCCTCGGCCTCTGAGCTATTCCAGAAGTAGTGAGGAGGCTTTTTTG
GAGGCCTAGGGACGTACCCAATTCGCCCTATAGTGAGTCGTATTACGCGCGCTCACTGGCCGTCGTTTTA
CAACGTCGTGACTGGGAAAACCCTGGCGTTACCCAACTTAATCGCCTTGCAGCACATCCCCCTTTCGCCA
GCTGGCGTAATAGCGAAGAGGCCCGCACCGATCGCCCTTCCCAACAGTTGCGCAGCCTGAATGGCGAATG
GG
[124 nt withheld, positions 4273-4396]
C
[91 nt withheld, positions 4398-4488]
A
[49 nt withheld, positions 4490-4538]
CCTTTGACGTTGGAGTCCACGTTCTTT
[37 nt withheld, positions 4566-4602]
ACCCTATCTCGGTCTATTCTTTTGATTTATAAGGGATTTTGCCGATTTCGGCCTATTGGTTAAAAAATGA
GCTGATTTAACAAAAATTTAACGCGAATTTTAACAAAATATTAACGCTTACAATTTAGGTGGCACTTTTC
GGGGAAATGTGCGCGGAACCCCTATTTGTTTATTTTTCTAAATACATTCAAATATGTATCCGCTCATGAG
ACAATAACCCTGATAAATGCTTCAATAATATTGAAAAAGGAAGAGTATGAGTATTCAACATTTCCGTGTC
GCCCTTATTCCCTTTTTTGCGGCATTTTGCCTTCCTGTTTTTGCTCACCCAGAAACGCTGGTGAAAGTAA
AAGATGCTGAAGATCAGTTGGGTGCACGAGTGGGTTACATCGAACTGGATCTCAACAGCGGTAAGATCCT
TGAGAGTTTTCGCCCCGAAGAACGTTTTCCAATGATGAGCACTTTTAAAGTTCTGCTATGTGGCGCGGTA
TTATCCCGTATTGACGCCGGGCAAGAGCAACTCGGTCGCCGCATACACTATTCTCAGAATGACTTGGTTG
AGTACTCACCAGTCACAGAAAAGCATCTTACGGATGGCATGACAGTAAGAGAATTATGCAGTGCTGCCAT
AACCATGAGTGATAACACTGCGGCCAACTTACTTCTGACAACGATCGGAGGACCGAAGGAGCTAACCGCT
TTTTTGCACAACATGGGGGATCATGTAACTCGCCTTGATCGTTGGGAACCGGAGCTGAATGAAGCCATAC
CAAACGACGAGCGTGACACCACGATGCCTGTAGCAATGGCAACAACGTTGCGCAAACTATTAACTGGCGA
ACTACTTACTCTAGCTTCCCGGCAACAATTAATAGACTGGATGGAGGCGGATAAAGTTGCAGGACCACTT
CTGCGCTCGGCCCTTCCGGCTGGCTGGTTTATTGCTGATAAATCTGGAGCCGGTGAGCGTGGGTCTCGCG
GTATCATTGCAGCACTGGGGCCAGATGGTAAGCCCTCCCGTATCGTAGTTATCTACACGACGGGGAGTCA
GGCAACTATGGATGAACGAAATAGACAGATCGCTGAGATAGGTGCCTCACTGATTAAGCATTGGTAACTG
TCAGACCAAGTTTACTCATATATACTTTAGATTGATTTAAAACTTCATTTTTAATTTAAAAGGATCTAGG
TGAAGATCCTTTTTGATAATCTCATGACCAAAATCCCTTAACGTGAGTTTTCGTTCCACTGAGCGTCAGA
CCCCGTAGAAAAGATCAAAGGATCTTCTTGAGATCCTTTTTTTCTGCGCGTAATCTGCTGCTTGCAAACA
AAAAAACCACCGCTACCAGCGGTGGTTTGTTTGCCGGATCAAGAGCTACCAACTCTTTTTCCGAAGGTAA
CTGGCTTCAGCAGAGCGCAGATACCAAATACTGTTCTTCTAGTGTAGCCGTAGTTAGGCCACCACTTCAA
GAACTCTGTAGCACCGCCTACATACCTCGCTCTGCTAATCCTGTTACCAGTGGCTGCTGCCAGTGGCGAT
AAGTCGTGTCTTACCGGGTTGGACTCAAGACGATAGTTACCGGATAAGGCGCAGCGGTCGGGCTGAACGG
GGGGTTCGTGCACACAGCCCAGCTTGGAGCGAACGACCTACACCGAACTGAGATACCTACAGCGTGAGCT
ATGAGAAAGCGCCACGCTTCCCGAAGGGAGAAAGGCGGACAGGTATCCGGTAAGCGGCAGGGTCGGAACA
GGAGAGCGCACGAGGGAGCTTCCAGGGGGAAACGCCTGGTATCTTTATAGTCCTGTCGGGTTTCGCCACC
TCTGACTTGAGCGTCGATTTTTGTGATGCTCGTCAGGGGGGCGGAGCCTATGGAAAAACGCCAGCAACGC
GGCCTTTTTACGGTTCCTGGCCTTTTGCTGGCCTTTTGCTCACATGTTCTTTCCTGCGTTATCCCCTGAT
TCTGTGGATAACCGTATTACCGCCTTTGAGTGAGCTGATACCGCTCGCCGCAGCCGAACGACCGAGCGCA
GCGAGTCAGTGAGCGAGGAAGCGGAAGAGCGCCCAATACGCAAACCGCCTCTCCCCGCGCGTTGGCCGAT
TCATTAATGCAGCTGGCACGACAGGTTTCCCGACTGGAAAGCGGGCAGTGAGCGCAACGCAATTAATGTG
AGTTAGCTCACTCATTAGGCACCCCAGGCTTTACACTTTATGCTTCCGGCTCGTATGTTGTGTGGAATTG
TGAGCGGATAACAATTTCACACAGGAAACAGCTATGACCATGATTACGCCAAGCGCGCAATTAACCCTCA
CTAAAGGGAACAAAAGCTGGAGCTGCAAGCTTAATGTAGTCTTATGCAATACTCTTGTAGTCTTGCAACA
TGGTAACGATGAGTTAGCAACATGCCTTACAAGGAGAGAAAAAGCACCGTGCATGCCGATTGGTGGAAGT
AAGGTGGTACGATCGTGCCTTATTAGGAAGGCAACAGACGGGTCTGACATGGATTGGACGAACCACTGAA
TTGCCGCATTGCAGAGATATTGTATTTAAGTGCCTAGCTCGATACATAAACGGGTCTCTCTGGTTAGACC
AGATCTGAGCCTGGGAGCTCTCTGGCTAACTAGGGAACCCACTGCTTAAGCCTCAATAAAGCTTGCCTTG
AGTGCTTCAAGTAGTGTGTGCCCGTCTGTTGTGTGACTCTGGTAACTAGAGATCCCTCAGACCCTTTTAG
TCAGTGTGGAAAATCTCTAGCAGTGGCGCCCGAACAGGGACTTGAAAGCGAAAGGGAAACCAGAGGAGCT
CTCTCGACGCAGGACTCGGCTTGCTGAAGCGCGCACGGCAAGAGGCGAGGGGCGGCGACTGGTGAGTACG
CCAAAAATTTTGACTAGCGGAGGCTAGAAGGAGAGAGATGGGTGCGAGAGCGTCAGTATTAAGCGGGGGA
GAATTAGATCGCGATGGGAAAAAATTCGGTTAAGGCCAGGGGGAAAGAAAAAATATAAATTAAAACATAT
AGTATGGGCAAGCAGG
